>Addgene plasmid #55123 | mCherry-PTK2-N-10 | depositor partial sequence | sequence record 85490 | insert sequence
GACAGATCCGCTAGCGCCACCATGGCAGCTGCTTACCTTGACCCCCACTTGAATCACACACCAAATTCGA
GTACTAAGACTCACCTGGGTACTGGTATGGAACGTTCTCCTGGTGCAATGGAGCGAGTATTAAAGGTCTT
TCATTATTTTGAAAGCAATAGTGAGCCAACCACCTGGGCCAGTATTATCAGGCATGGAGATGCTACTGAT
GTCAGGGGCATCATTCAGAAGATAGTGGACAGTCACAAAGTAAAGCATGTGGCCTGCTATGGATTCCGCC
TCAGTCACCTGCGGTCAGAGGAGGTTCACTGGCTTCACGTGGATATGGGCGTCTCCAGTGTGAGGGAGAA
GTATGAGCTTGCTCACCCACCAGAGGAGTGGAAATATGAATTGAGAATTCGTTATTTGCCAAAAGGATTT
CTAAACCAGTTTACTGAAGATAAGCCAACTTTGAATTTCTTCTATCAACAGGTGAAGAGCGATTATATGT
TAGAGATAGCTGATCAAGTGGACCAGGAAATTGCTTTGAAGTTGGGTTGTCTAGAAATACGGCGATCATA
CTGGGAGATGCGGGGCAATGCACTAGAAAAGAAGTCTAACTATGAAGTATTAGAAAAAGATGTTGGTTTA
AAGCGATTTTTTCCTAAGAGTTTACTGGATTCTGTCAAGGCCAAAACACTAAGAAAACTGATCCAACAAA
CATTTAGACAATTTGCCAACCTTAATAGAGAAGAAAGTATTCTGAAATTCTTTGAGATCCTGTCTCCAGT
CTACAGATTTGATAAGGAATGCTTCAAGTGTGCTCTTGGTTCAAGCTGGATTATTTCAGTGGAACTGGCA
ATCGGCCCAGAAGAAGGAATCAGTTACCTAACGGACAAGGGCTGCAATCCCACACATCTTGCTGACTTCA
CTCAAGTGCAAACCATTCAGTATTCAAACAGTGAAGACAAGGACAGAAAAGGAATGCTACAACTAAAAAT
AGCAGGTGCACCCGAGCCTCTGACAGTGACGGCACCATCCCTAACCATTGCGGAGAATATGGCTGACCTA
ATAGATGGGTACTGCCGGCTGGTGAATGGAACCTCGCAGTCATTTATCATCAGACCTCAGAAAGAAGGTG
AACGGGCTTTGCCATCAATACCAAAGTTGGCCAACAGCGAAAAGCAAGGCATGCGGACACACGCCGTCTC
TGTGTCAGAAACAGATGATTATGCTGAGATTATAGATGAAGAAGATACTTACACCATGCCCTCAACCAGG
GATTATGAGATTCAAAGAGAAAGAATAGAACTTGGACGATGTATTGGAGAAGGCCAATTTGGAGATGTAC
ATCAAGGCATTTATATGAGTCCAGAGAATCCAGCTTTGGCGGTTGCAATTAAAACATGTAAAAACTGTAC
TTCGGACAGCGTGAGAGAGAAATTTCTTCAAGAAGCCTTAACAATGCGTCAGTTTGACCATCCTCATATT
GTGAAGCTGATTGGAGTCATCACAGAGAATCCTGTCTGGATAATCATGGAGCTGTGCACACTTGGAGAGC
TGAGGTCATTTTTGCAAGTAAGGAAATACAGTTTGGATCTAGCATCTTTGATCCTGTATGCCTATCAGCT
TAGTACAGCTCTTGCATATCTAGAGAGCAAAAGATTTGTACACAGGGACATTGCTGCTCGGAATGTTCTG
GTGTCCTCAAATGATTGTGTAAAATTAGGAGACTTTGGATTATCCCGATATATGGAAGATAGTACTTACT
ACAAAGCTTCCAAAGGAAAATTGCCTATTAAATGGATGGCTCCAGAGTCAATCAATTTTCGACGTTTTAC
CTCAGCTAGTGACGTATGGATGTTTGGTGTGTGTATGTGGGAGATACTGATGCATGGTGTGAAGCCTTTT
CAAGGAGTGAAGAACAATGATGTAATCGGTCGAATTGAAAATGGGGAAAGATTACCAATGCCTCCAAATT
GTCCTCCTACCCTCTACAGCCTTATGACGAAATGCTGGGCCTATGACCCCAGCAGGCGGCCCAGGTTTAC
TGAACTTAAAGCTCAGCTCAGCACAATCCTGGAGGAAGAGAAGGCTCAGCAAGAAGAGCGCATGAGGATG
GAGTCCAGAAGACAGGCCACAGTGTCCTGGGACTCCGGAGGGTCTGATGAAGCACCGCCCAAGCCCAGCA
GACCGGGTTATCCCAGTCCGAGGTCCAGCGAAGGATTTTATCCCAGCCCACAGCACATGGTACAAACCAA
TCATTACCAGGTTTCTGGCTACCCTGGTTCACATGGAATCACAGCCATGGCTGGCAGCATCTATCCAGGT
CAGGCATCTCTTTTGGACCAAACAGATTCATGGAATCATAGACCTCAGGAGATAGCAATGTGGCAGCCCA
ATGTGGAGGACTCTACAGTATTGGACCTGCGAGGGATTGGGCAAGTGTTGCCAACCCATCTGATGGAAGA
GCGTCTAATCCGACAGCAACAGGAAATGGAAGAAGATCAGCGCTGGCTGGAAAAAGAGGAAAGATTTCTG
AAACCTGATGTGAGACTCTCTCGAGGCAGTATTGACAGGGAGGATGGAAGTCTTCAGGGTCCGATTGGAA
ACCAACATATATATCAGCCTGTGGGTAAACCAGATCCTGCAGCTCCACCAAAGAAACCGCCTCGCCCTGG
AGCTCCCGGTCATCTGGGAAGCCTTGCCAGCCTCAGCAGCCCTGCTGACAGCTACAACGAGGGTGTCAAG
CCATGGAGGCTTCAGCCCCAGGAAATCAGCCCCCCTCCTACTGCCAACCTGGACCGGTCGAATGATAAGG
TGTACGAGAATGTGACGGGCCTGGTGAAAGCTGTCATCGAGATGTCCAGTAAAATCCAGCCAGCCCCACC
AGAGGAGTATGTCCCTATGGTGAAGGAAGTCGGCTTGGCCCTGAGGACATTATTGGCCACTGTGGATGAG
ACCATTCCCCTCCTACCAGCCAGCACCCACCGAGAGATTGAGATGGCACAGAAGCTATTGAACTCTGACC
TGGGTGAGCTCATCAACAAGATGAAACTGGCCCAGCAGTATGTCATGACCAGCCTCCAGCAAGAGTACAA
AAAGCAAATGCTGACTGCTGCTCACGCCCTGGCTGTGGATGCCAAAAACTTACTCGATGTCATTGACCAA
GCAAGACTGAAAATGCTTGGGCAGACGAGACCACACAGCTCCGGAGGGGATCCACCGGTCGCCACCATGG
TGAGCAAGGGCGAGGAGGATAACATGGCCATCATCAAGGAGTTCATGCGCTTCAAGGTGCACATGGAGGG
CTCCGTGAACGGCCACGAGTTCGAGATCGAGGGCGAGGGCGAGGGCCGCCCCTACGAGGGCACCCAGACC
GCCAAGCTGAAGGTGACCAAGGGTGGCCCCCTGCCCTTCGCCTGGGACATCCTGTCCCCTCAGTTCATGT
ACGGCTCCAAGGCCTACGTGAAGCACCCCGCCGACATCCCCGACTACTTGAAGCTGTCCTTCCCCGAGGG
CTTCAAGTGGGAGCGCGTGATGAACTTCGAGGACGGCGGCGTGGTGACCGTGACCCAGGACTCCTCCCTG
CAGGACGGCGAGTTCATCTACAAGGTGAAGCTGCGCGGCACCAACTTCCCCTCCGACGGCCCCGTAATGC
AGAAGAAGACCATGGGCTGGGAGGCCTCCTCCGAGCGGATGTACCCCGAGGACGGCGCCCTGAAGGGCGA
GATCAAGCAGAGGCTGAAGCTGAAGGACGGCGGCCACTACGACGCTGAGGTCAAGACCACCTACAAGGCC
AAGAAGCCCGTGCAGCTGCCCGGCGCCTACAACGTCAACATCAAGTTGGACATCACCTCCCACAACGAGG
ACTACACCATCGTGGAACAGTACGAACGCGCCGAGGGCCGCCACTCCACCGGCGGCATGGACGAGCTGTA
CAAGTAAAGCGGCCGCGACTCTAGATCATAATCAGCCATACCACATT
