>Addgene plasmid #55123 | mCherry-PTK2-N-10 | addgene partial sequence | sequence record 109603 | Mombaerts mRFPup 5'-GTGGCCGTTCACGGAGCCCTCCATG-3'
ATGGCCATGTTATCCTCCTCGCCCTTGCTCACCATGGTGGCGACCGGTGGATCCCCTCCGGAGCTGTGTG
GTCTCGTCTGCCCAAGCATTTTCAGTCTTGCTTGGTCAATGACATCGAGTAAGTTTTTGGCATCCACAGC
CAGGGCGTGAGCAGCAGTCAGCATTTGCTTTTTGTACTCTTGCTGGAGGCTGGTCATGACATACTGCTGG
GCCAGTTTCATCTTGTTGATGAGCTCACCCAGGTCAGAGTTCAATAGCTTCTGTGCCATCTCAATCTCTC
GGTGGGTGCTGGCTGGTAGGAGGGGAATGGTCTCATCCACAGTGGCCAATAATGTCCTCAGGGCCAAGCC
GACTTCCTTCACCATAGGGACATACTCCTCTGGTGGGGCTGGCTGGATTTTACTGGACATCTCGATGACA
GCTTTCACCAGGCCCGTCACATTCTCGTACACCTTATCATTCGACCGGTCCAGGTTGGCAGTAGGAGGGG
GGCTGATTTCCTGGGGCTGAAGCCTCCATGGCTTGACACCCTCGTTGTAGCTGTCAGCAGGGCTGCTGAG
GCTGGCAAGGCTTCCCAGATGACCGGGAGCTCCAGGGCGAGGCGGTTTCTTTGGTGGAGCTGCAGGATCT
GGTTTACCCACAGGCTGATATATATGTTGGTTTCCAATCGGACCCTGAAGACTTCCATCCTCCCTGTCAA
TACTGCCTCGAGAGAGTCTCACATCAGGTTTCAGAAATCTTTCCTCTTTTTCCAGCCAGCGCTGATCTTC
TTCCATTTCCTGTTGCTGTCGGATTAGACGCTCTTCCATCAGATGGGTTGGCAACACTTGCCCAATCCCT
CGCAGGTCCAATACTGTAG
