[The description below was written by a language model from this plasmid's Addgene catalogue record.]
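Description:
mCherry-PTK2-N-10 is a mammalian expression plasmid built on the mCherry-N1 backbone (about 4.75 kb without the insert) that produces human PTK2, better known as focal adhesion kinase (FAK), fused to the red fluorescent protein mCherry. The PTK2 coding sequence sits upstream of the fluorescent protein, so mCherry is attached to the C terminus of the kinase, and the fusion is transcribed from the strong constitutive CMV promoter. The listed 3′ sequencing primer implies an SV40 polyadenylation signal downstream of the fusion. The "N-10" in the name probably refers to the N1-type arrangement and a linker between the two proteins, but the record does not spell this out, and the cloning method is listed as unknown. No feature table is provided, so individual elements beyond the catalogue fields cannot be confirmed.

The plasmid is maintained at high copy number in E. coli under kanamycin selection. It also carries a neomycin resistance marker, allowing G418 selection of stably transfected mammalian cells.

Its stated purpose is as a localization marker. FAK is a cytoplasmic tyrosine kinase recruited to integrin-based focal adhesions, so the fusion labels these structures in red (excitation maximum 587 nm, emission maximum 610 nm). The construct is suited to fluorescence imaging of focal adhesion distribution and dynamics in transfected cells, and its red emission allows it to be combined with green or other spectrally distinct probes in multicolour experiments.
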