Addgene plasmid #55123: mCherry-PTK2-N-10
Purpose: Localization: Focal Adhesion Kinase, Excitation: 587, Emission: 610
Depositing lab: Michael Davidson. Depositing organization: Florida State University, Tallahassee.
Backbone
  Vector backbone: mCherry-N1
  Backbone size w/o insert (bp): 4750
  Vector type: Mammalian Expression
  Selectable markers: Neomycin (select with G418)
Growth in bacteria
  Bacterial resistance: Kanamycin, 50 μg/mL
  Growth temperature: 37°C
  Growth strain: DH5alpha
  Copy number: High Copy
Gene/Insert
  Gene/Insert name: PTK2 (alt name: AB209083.1)
  Species: H. sapiens (human)
  Entrez Gene: PTK2 (a.k.a. FADK, FADK 1, FAK, FAK1, FRNK, PPP1R71, p125FAK, pp125FAK)
  Promoter: CMV
  Tag / fusion protein: mCherry (C terminal on backbone)
  Cloning method: Unknown
  Sequencing primers: 5′ CMV-F; 3′ SV40pA-R
Terms and licenses: Academic/Nonprofit Terms; Industry Terms: Not Available to Industry
Depositor comments: . Excitation = 587; Emission = 610
How to cite: mCherry-PTK2-N-10 was a gift from Michael Davidson (Addgene plasmid # 55123 ; http://n2t.net/addgene:55123 ; RRID:Addgene_55123)
